Addgene plasmid #234833: pDY1622 NOLC1 sgRNA 1
Purpose: sgRNA 1 for NOLC1 STITCHR insertion
Depositing lab: Omar Abudayyeh & Jonathan Gootenberg. Depositing organization: Beth Israel Deaconess Medical Center. Publication: Reprogramming site-specific retrotransposon activity to new DNA sites. Fell CW, Villiger L, Lim J, Hiraizumi M, Tagliaferri D, Yarnall MTN, Lee A, Jiang K, Kayabolen A, Krajeski RN, Schmitt-Ulms C, Ramani H, Yousef SM, Roberts N, Vakulskas CA, Nishimasu H, Abudayyeh OO, Gootenberg JS. Nature. 2025 Apr 9. doi: 10.1038/s41586-025-08877-4. PubMed 40205048.
Backbone
  Vector backbone: pU6-pegRNA-GG-acceptor (Addgene #132777)
  Vector type: CRISPR
Growth in bacteria
  Bacterial resistance: Ampicillin, 100 μg/mL
  Growth temperature: 37°C
  Growth strain: NEB Stable
  Copy number: Unknown
Gene/Insert
  Gene/Insert name: NOLC1 sgRNA
  gRNA/shRNA sequence: gacgcgtattgcctggagga
  Species: H. sapiens (human)
  Entrez Gene: NOLC1 (a.k.a. NOPP130, NOPP140, NS5ATP13, P130, Srp40)
Terms and licenses: Academic/Nonprofit Terms; Industry Terms: Not Available to Industry
How to cite: pDY1622 NOLC1 sgRNA 1 was a gift from Omar Abudayyeh & Jonathan Gootenberg (Addgene plasmid # 234833 ; http://n2t.net/addgene:234833 ; RRID:Addgene_234833)
