[The description below was written by a language model from this plasmid's Addgene catalogue record and pLannotate feature annotations shown in this document.]
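Description:
pDY1622 NOLC1 sgRNA 1 is a small (about 2.3 kb) CRISPR guide RNA expression plasmid built on the pU6-pegRNA-GG-acceptor backbone, a Golden Gate acceptor vector originally designed for cloning prime-editing guide RNAs. It is propagated in E. coli through a high-copy ColE1/pUC-type origin of replication and selected with ampicillin via a β-lactamase gene driven by its native bla promoter. The plasmid carries no mammalian selection marker or reporter among the annotated features, so it is suited to transient delivery into cultured cells alongside other components. A short attB1 fragment upstream of the expression cassette appears to be a remnant of the backbone's construction rather than a functional element.

The payload is a single guide RNA cassette: the human U6 promoter, an RNA polymerase III promoter commonly used for small RNA expression, drives a spacer targeting the human NOLC1 gene (nucleolar and coiled-body phosphoprotein 1, also known as NOPP140), fused to the Streptococcus pyogenes Cas9 guide RNA scaffold. The gap between the annotated promoter and scaffold is consistent with a 20-nucleotide spacer cloned into the acceptor site. According to the record, this is the first of the guides used for STITCHR insertion at NOLC1. STITCHR is the depositors' approach for reprogramming site-specific retrotransposon activity to new genomic sites. The guide directs an SpCas9-type protein to the NOLC1 locus to define the insertion site. The Cas9 component, the retrotransposon protein and the insertion template are not encoded on this plasmid and must be supplied separately.
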