Features (pLannotate 1.2.2; 6 found; start..end, strand, type, name):
    631..735     -  promoter       AmpR promoter: bla
    773..790     +  protein_bind   attB1 (fragment): mutant version of attB; recombination site for the Gateway® BP reaction BP Clonase™
    842..1082    +  promoter       U6 promoter: RNA polymerase III promoter for human U6 snRNA
   1111..1186    +  misc_RNA       gRNA scaffold: guide RNA scaffold for the Streptococcus pyogenes CRISPR/Cas9 system
   1284..1872    -  rep_origin     ori: high-copy-number ColE1/pMB1/pBR322/pUC origin of replication
   2043..630     -  CDS            AmpR (across the origin): β-lactamase; bla; confers resistance to ampicillin, carbenicillin, and related antibiotics
>Addgene plasmid #234833 | pDY1622 NOLC1 sgRNA 1 | addgene full sequence | sequence record 471312 | Addgene NGS Result
CTCCATCCAGTCTATTAATTGTTGCCGGGAAGCTAGAGTAAGTAGTTCGCCAGTTAATAGTTTGCGCAAC
GTTGTTGCCATTGCTACAGGCATCGTGGTGTCACGCTCGTCGTTTGGTATGGCTTCATTCAGCTCCGGTT
CCCAACGATCAAGGCGAGTTACATGATCCCCCATGTTGTGCAAAAAAGCGGTTAGCTCCTTCGGTCCTCC
GATCGTTGTCAGAAGTAAGTTGGCCGCAGTGTTATCACTCATGGTTATGGCAGCACTGCATAATTCTCTT
ACTGTCATGCCATCCGTAAGATGCTTTTCTGTGACTGGTGAGTACTCAACCAAGTCATTCTGAGAATAGT
GTATGCGGCGACCGAGTTGCTCTTGCCCGGCGTCAATACGGGATAATACCGCGCCACATAGCAGAACTTT
AAAAGTGCTCATCATTGGAAAACGTTCTTCGGGGCGAAAACTCTCAAGGATCTTACCGCTGTTGAGATCC
AGTTCGATGTAACCCACTCGTGCACCCAACTGATCTTCAGCATCTTTTACTTTCACCAGCGTTTCTGGGT
GAGCAAAAACAGGAAGGCAAAATGCCGCAAAAAAGGGAATAAGGGCGACACGGAAATGTTGAATACTCAT
ACTCTTCCTTTTTCAATATTATTGAAGCATTTATCAGGGTTATTGTCTCATGAGCGGATACATATTTGAA
TGTATTTAGAAAAATAAACAAATAGGGGTTCCGCGCACATTTCCCCGAAAAGTGCCACCTGACGTCGCTA
GCTGTACAAAAAAGCAGGCTTTAAAGGAACCAATTCAGTCGACTGGATCCGGTACCAAGGTCGGGCAGGA
AGAGGGCCTATTTCCCATGATTCCTTCATATTTGCATATACGATACAAGGCTGTTAGAGAGATAATTAGA
ATTAATTTGACTGTAAACACAAAGATATTAGTACAAAATACGTGACGTAGAAAGTAATAATTTCTTGGGT
AGTTTGCAGTTTTAAAATTATGTTTTAAAATGGACTATCATATGCTTACCGTAACTTGAAAGTATTTCGA
TTTCTTGGCTTTATATATCTTGTGGAAAGGACGAAACACCGACGCGTATTGCCTGGAGGAGTTTTAGAGC
TAGAAATAGCAAGTTAAAATAAGGCTAGTCCGTTATCAACTTGAAAAAGTGGCACCGAGTCGGTGCTTTT
TTGAATTCGCTCGAGGTACCTCTCTACATATGACATGTGAGCAAAAGGCCAGCAAAAGGCCAGGAACCGT
AAAAAGGCCGCGTTGCTGGCGTTTTTCCATAGGCTCCGCCCCCCTGACGAGCATCACAAAAATCGACGCT
CAAGTCAGAGGTGGCGAAACCCGACAGGACTATAAAGATACCAGGCGTTTCCCCCTGGAAGCTCCCTCGT
GCGCTCTCCTGTTCCGACCCTGCCGCTTACCGGATACCTGTCCGCCTTTCTCCCTTCGGGAAGCGTGGCG
CTTTCTCATAGCTCACGCTGTAGGTATCTCAGTTCGGTGTAGGTCGTTCGCTCCAAGCTGGGCTGTGTGC
ACGAACCCCCCGTTCAGCCCGACCGCTGCGCCTTATCCGGTAACTATCGTCTTGAGTCCAACCCGGTAAG
ACACGACTTATCGCCACTGGCAGCAGCCACTGGTAACAGGATTAGCAGAGCGAGGTATGTAGGCGGTGCT
ACAGAGTTCTTGAAGTGGTGGCCTAACTACGGCTACACTAGAAGAACAGTATTTGGTATCTGCGCTCTGC
TGAAGCCAGTTACCTTCGGAAAAAGAGTTGGTAGCTCTTGATCCGGCAAACAAACCACCGCTGGTAGCGG
TGGTTTTTTTGTTTGCAAGCAGCAGATTACGCGCAGAAAAAAAGGATCTCAAGAAGATCCTTTGATCTTT
TCTACGGGGTCTGACGCTCAGTGGAACGAAAACTCACGTTAAGGGATTTTGGTCATGAGATTATCAAAAA
GGATCTTCACCTAGATCCTTTTAAATTAAAAATGAAGTTTTAAATCAATCTAAAGTATATATGAGTAAAC
TTGGTCTGACAGTTACCAATGCTTAATCAGTGAGGCACCTATCTCAGCGATCTGTCTATTTCGTTCATCC
ATAGTTGCCTGACTCCCCGTCGTGTAGATAACTACGATACGGGAGGGCTTACCATCTGGCCCCAGTGCTG
CAATGATACCGCGAGATCCACGCTCACCGGCTCCAGATTTATCAGCAATAAACCAGCCAGCCGGAAGGGC
CGAGCGCAGAAGTGGTCCTGCAACTTTATCCGC
